Addgene plasmid #118086: p2-39
Purpose: ZB-linker-split C-terminal T7 RNAP expression plasmid
Depositing lab: Bryan Dickinson. Depositing organization: University of Chicago. Publication: Evolution of a split RNA polymerase as a versatile biosensor platform. Pu J, Zinkus-Boltz J, Dickinson BC. Nat Chem Biol. 2017 Apr;13(4):432-438. doi: 10.1038/nchembio.2299. Epub 2017 Feb 13. PubMed 28192413.
Backbone
  Vector backbone: custom
  Total vector size (bp): 5244
  Vector type: Synthetic Biology
Growth in bacteria
  Bacterial resistance: Chloramphenicol, 25 μg/mL
  Growth temperature: 37°C
  Growth strain: DH5alpha
  Copy number: Unknown
Gene/Insert
  Gene/Insert name: ZB-linker-split C-terminal T7 RNAP expression plasmid
  Cloning method: Gibson Cloning
  Sequencing primers: 5′ ctataatcacggcagaaaagtccacattg; 3′ ccactcatcgcagtactgttgtaattcattaagc
Terms and licenses: Academic/Nonprofit Terms; Industry Terms: Not Available to Industry
How to cite: p2-39 was a gift from Bryan Dickinson (Addgene plasmid # 118086 ; http://n2t.net/addgene:118086 ; RRID:Addgene_118086)
