[The description below was written by a language model from this plasmid's Addgene catalogue record and pLannotate feature annotations shown in this document.]
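Description:
p2-39 is a 5,244 bp custom-built synthetic biology plasmid for expression in E. coli. It produces the C-terminal half of a split T7 RNA polymerase fused through a linker to a partner labelled "ZB". The record does not define ZB; the name suggests one member of a leucine zipper interaction pair, but this is not stated. The plasmid replicates from a CloDF13 (CDF) origin, which is compatible with other common origins and so allows it to coexist with additional plasmids in the same cell. Selection is by chloramphenicol, through a chloramphenicol acetyltransferase gene driven by its own cat promoter. Copy number is recorded as unknown.

The expression cassette is arabinose-regulated. An araBAD promoter drives the fusion, and the divergently oriented araC gene encodes the regulator that represses or activates this promoter depending on L-arabinose. The annotated T7 RNA polymerase fragment spans about 2.1 kb, consistent with a large C-terminal portion of the enzyme. An unannotated gap of roughly 165 bp lies between the promoter and this fragment, and it presumably holds the ribosome binding site together with the ZB and linker sequences. A bidirectional tonB terminator closes the cassette, and an rrnB T1 terminator lies between the origin and araC.

In a split polymerase biosensor, the C-terminal fragment is inactive on its own and regains transcriptional activity only when brought together with the complementary N-terminal fragment by interacting fusion partners. p2-39 therefore supplies one half of such a system. It would be paired with compatible plasmids encoding the N-terminal fragment and a T7 promoter-driven reporter, neither of which is present on this construct.
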