Features (pLannotate 1.2.2; 8 found; start..end, strand, type, name):
    120..285     +  promoter       araBAD promoter: araBAD; promoter of the L-arabinose operon of E. coli; the araC regulatory gene is transcribed in the opposite direction (Guzman et al., 1995)
    452..2563    +  CDS            RPOL_BPT7 (fragment): Experimental evidence at protein level: Swiss-Prot protein existence level 1. Highly processive DNA-dependent RNA polymerase that catalyzes the transcription of class II and class III viral genes. Recognizes a specific promoter sequence and enters first into an 'abortive phase' where very short transcripts are synthesized and released before proceeding to the processive transcription of long RNA chains. Unwinds the double-stranded DNA to expose the coding strand for templating. Participates in the initiation of viral DNA replication presumably by making primers accessible to the DNA polymerase
   2593..2624    +  terminator     tonB terminator: bidirectional E. coli tonB-P14 transcription terminator
   2640..3299    -  CDS            CmR: chloramphenicol acetyltransferase; cat; confers resistance to chloramphenicol
   3300..3397    -  promoter       cat promoter: promoter of the E. coli cat gene encoding chloramphenicol acetyltransferase
   3452..4190    -  rep_origin     CloDF13 ori: Plasmids containing the CloDF13 (CDF) origin of replication can be propagated in E. coli cells that contain additional plasmids with compatible origins.
   4280..4325    +  terminator     rrnB T1 terminator: transcription terminator T1 from the E. coli rrnB gene
   4340..5218    -  CDS            araC: L-arabinose regulatory protein; araC
>Addgene plasmid #118086 | p2-39 | addgene full sequence | sequence record 227369 | Addgene NGS Result
AAGAAACCAATTGTCCATATTGCATCAGACATTGCCGTCACTGCGTCTTTTACTGGCTCTTCTCGCTAAC
CCAACCGGTAACCCCGCTTATTAAAAGCATTCTGTAACAAAGCGGGACCAAAGCCATGACAAAAACGCGT
AACAAAAGTGTCTATAATCACGGCAGAAAAGTCCACATTGATTATTTGCACGGCGTCACACTTTGCTATG
CCATAGCATTTTTATCCATAAGATTAGCGGATCCTACCTGACGCTTTTTATCGCAACTCTCTACTGTTTC
TCCATACCCGTTTTTTTGGACGCGTACAACTCAAGTCTGACATAAATGACCGCTATGGCAAGCGAGCAGC
TGGAAAAGAAGTTACAAGCCCTGGAGAAAAAACTTGCTCAGCTGGAATGGAAAAACCAAGCATTGGAAAA
AAAACTCGCGCAGACGTCGGGTGGAAGCGGTAAAGCATTTATGCAAGTTGTCGAGGCTGACATGCTCTCT
AAGGGTCTACTCGGTGGCGAGGCGTGGTCTTCGTGGCATAAGGAAGACTCTATTCATGTAGGAGTACGCT
GCATCGAGATGCTCATTGAGTCAACCGGAATGGTTAGCTTACACCGCCAAAATGCTGGCGTAGTAGGTCA
AGACTCTGAGACTATCGAACTCGCACCTGAATACGCTGAGGCTATCGCAACCCGTGCAGGTGCGCTGGCT
GGCATCTCTCCGATGTTCCAACCTTGCGTAGTTCCTCCTAAGCCGTGGACTGGCATTACTGGTGGTGGCT
ATTGGGCTAACGGTCGTCGTCCTCTGGCGCTGGTGCGTACTCACAGTAAGAAAGCACTGATGCGCTACGA
AGACGTTTACATGCCTGAGGTGTACAAAGCGATTAACATTGCGCAAAACACCGCATGGAAAATCAACAAG
AAAGTCCTAGCGGTCGCCAACGTAATCACCAAGTGGAAGCATTGTCCGGTCGAGGACATCCCTGCGATTG
AGCGTGAAGAACTCCCGATGAAACCGGAAGACATCGACATGAATCCTGAGGCTCTCACCGCGTGGAAACG
TGCTGCCGCTGCTGTGTACCGCAAGGACAAGGCTCGCAAGTCTCGCCGTATCAGCCTTGAGTTCATGCTT
GAGCAAGCCAATAAGTTTGCTAACCATAAGGCCATCTGGTTCCCTTACAACATGGACTGGCGCGGTCGTG
TTTACGCTGTGTCAATGTTCAACCCGCAAGGTAACGATATGACCAAAGGACTGCTTACGCTGGCGAAAGG
TAAACCAATCGGTAAGGAAGGTTACTACTGGCTGAAAATCCACGGTGCAAACTGTGCGGGTGTCGATAAG
GTTCCGTTCCCTGAGCGCATCAAGTTCATTGAGGAAAACCACGAGAACATCATGGCTTGCGCTAAGTCTC
CACTGGAGAACACTTGGTGGGCTGAGCAAGATTCTCCGTTCTGCTTCCTTGCGTTCTGCTTTGAGTACGC
TGGGGTACAGCACCACGGCCTGAGCTATAACTGCTCCCTTCCGCTGGCGTTTGACGGGTCTTGCTCTGGC
ATCCAGCACTTCTCCGCGATGCTCCGAGATGAGGTAGGTGGTCGCGCGGTTAACTTGCTTCCTAGTGAAA
CCGTTCAGGACATCTACGGGATTGTTGCTAAGAAAGTCAACGAGATTCTACAAGCAGACGCAATCAATGG
GACCGATAACGAAGTAGTTACCGTGACCGATGAGAACACTGGTGAAATCTCTGAGAAAGTCAAGCTGGGC
ACTAAGGCACTGGCTGGTCAATGGCTGGCTTACGGTGTTACTCGCAGTGTGACTAAGCGTTCAGTCATGA
CGCTGGCTTACGGGTCCAAAGAGTTCGGCTTCCGTCAACAAGTGCTGGAAGATACCATTCAGCCAGCTAT
TGATTCCGGCAAGGGTCTGATGTTCACTCAGCCGAATCAGGCTGCTGGATACATGGCTAAGCTGATTTGG
GAATCTGTGAGCGTGACGGTGGTAGCTGCGGTTGAAGCAATGAACTGGCTTAAGTCTGCTGCTAAGCTGC
TGGCTGCTGAGGTCAAAGATAAGAAGACTGGAGAGATTCTTCGCAAGCGTTGCGCTGTGCATTGGGTAAC
TCCTGATGGTTTCCCTGTGTGGCAGGAATACAAGAAGCCTATTCAGACGCGCTTGAACCTGATGTTCCTC
GGTCAGTTCCGCTTACAGCCTACCATTAACACCAACAAAGATAGCGAGATTGATGCACACAAACAGGAGT
CTGGTATCGCTCCTAACTTTGTACACAGCCAAGACGGTAGCCACCTTCGTAAGACTGTAGTGTGGGCACA
CGAGAAGTACGGAATCGAATCTTTTGCACTGATTCACGACTCCTTCGGTACCATTCCGGCTGACGCTGCG
AACCTGTTCAAAGCAGTGCGCGAAACTATGGTTGACACATATGAGTCTTGTGATGTACTGGCTGATTTCT
ACGACCAGTTCGCTGACCAGTTGCACGAGTCTCAATTGGACAAAATGCCAGCACTTCCGGCTAAAGGTAA
CTTGAACCTCCGTGACATCTTAGAGTCGGACTTCGCGTTCGCGTAAACTTAATTAACGGCACTCCTCAGC
CAAGTCAAAAGCCTCCGACCGGAGGCTTTTGACTACATGCCCATGGCGTTTACGCCCCGCCCTGCCACTC
ATCGCAGTACTGTTGTAATTCATTAAGCATTCTGCCGACATGGAAGCCATCACAAACGGCATGATGAACC
TGAATCGCCAGCGGCATCAGCACCTTGTCGCCTTGCGTATAATATTTGCCCATAGTGAAAACGGGGGCGA
AGAAGTTGTCCATATTGGCCACGTTTAAATCAAAACTGGTGAAACTCACCCAGGGATTGGCTGAGACGAA
AAACATATTCTCAATAAACCCTTTAGGGAAATAGGCCAGGTTTTCACCGTAACACGCCACATCTTGCGAA
TATATGTGTAGAAACTGCCGGAAATCGTCGTGGTATTCACTCCAGAGCGATGAAAACGTTTCAGTTTGCT
CATGGAAAACGGTGTAACAAGGGTGAACACTATCCCATATCACCAGCTCACCGTCTTTCATTGCCATACG
GAACTCCGGATGAGCATTCATCAGGCGGGCAAGAATGTGAATAAAGGCCGGATAAAACTTGTGCTTATTT
TTCTTTACGGTCTTTAAAAAGGCCGTAATATCCAGCTGAACGGTCTGGTTATAGGTACATTGAGTAACTG
ACTGAAATGCCTCAAAATGTTCTTTACGATGCCATTGGGATATATCAACGGTGGTATATCCAGTGATTTT
TTTCTCCATTTTAGCTTCCTTAGCTCCTGAAAATCTCGATAACTCAAAAAATACGCCCGGTAGTGATCTT
ATTTCATTATGGTGAAAGTTGGAACCTCTTACGTGCCAAGCCAAATAGGCCGTCACTCGGTCGCTACGCT
CCGGGCGTGAGACTGCGGCGGGCGCTGCGGACACATACAAAGTTACCCACAGATTCCGTGGATAAGCAGG
GGACTAACATGTGAGGCAAAACAGCAGGGCCGCGCCGGTGGCGTTTTTCCATAGGCTCCGCCCTCCTGCC
AGAGTTCACATAAACAGACGCTTTTCCGGTGCATCTGTGGGAGCCGTGAGGCTCAACCATGAATCTGACA
GTACGGGCGAAACCCGACAGGACTTAAAGATCCCCACCGTTTCCGGCGGGTCGCTCCCTCTTGCGCTCTC
CTGTTCCGACCCTGCCGTTTACCGGATACCTGTTCCGCCTTTCTCCCTTACGGGAAGTGTGGCGCTTTCT
CATAGCTCACACACTGGTATCTCGGCTCGGTGTAGGTCGTTCGCTCCAAGCTGGGCTGTAAGCAAGAACT
CCCCGTTCAGCCCGACTGCTGCGCCTTATCCGGTAACTGTTCACTTGAGTCCAACCCGGAAAAGCACGGT
AAAACGCCACTGGCAGCAGCCATTGGTAACTGGGAGTTCGCAGAGGATTTGTTTAGCTAAACACGCGGTT
GCTCTTGAAGTGTGCGCCAAAGTCCGGCTACACTGGAAGGACAGATTTGGTTGCTGTGCTCTGCGAAAGC
CAGTTACCACGGTTAAGCAGTTCCCCAACTGACTTAACCTTCGATCAAACCACCTCCCCAGGTGGTTTTT
TCGTTTACAGGGCAAAAGATTACGCGCAGAAAAAAAGGATCTCAAGAAGATCCTTTGATCTTTTCTACTG
AACCGCTCTAGATTTCAGTGCAATTTATCTCTTCAAATGTAGCACCTGAAGTCAGCCCAGGAGGAAGAGG
ACATCCGGTCAAATAAAACGAAAGGCTCAGTCGAAAGACTGGGCCTTTCGTTTTAGACTTAGGGACCCTT
TATGACAACTTGACGGCTACATCATTCACTTTTTCTTCACAACCGGCACGGAACTCGCTCGGGCTGGCCC
CGGTGCATTTTTTAAATACCCGCGAGAAATAGAGTTGATCGTCAAAACCAACATTGCGACCGACGGTGGC
GATAGGCATCCGGGTGGTGCTCAAAAGCAGCTTCGCCTGGCTGATACGTTGGTCCTCGCGCCAGCTTAAG
ACGCTAATCCCTAACTGCTGGCGGAAAAGATGTGACAGACGCGACGGCGACAAGCAAACATGCTGTGCGA
CGCTGGCGATATCAAAATTGCTGTCTGCCAGGTGATCGCTGATGTACTGACAAGCCTCGCGTACCCGATT
ATCCATCGGTGGATGGAGCGACTCGTTAATCGCTTCCATGCGCCGCAGTAACAATTGCTCAAGCAGATTT
ATCGCCAGCAGCTCCGAATAGCGCCCTTCCCCTTGCCCGGCGTTAATGATTTGCCCAAACAGGTCGCTGA
AATGCGGCTGGTGCGCTTCATCCGGGCGAAAGAACCCCGTATTGGCAAATATTGACGGCCAGTTAAGCCA
TTCATGCCAGTAGGCGCGCGGACGAAAGTAAACCCACTGGTGATACCATTCGCGAGCCTCCGGATGACGA
CCGTAGTGATGAATCTCTCCTGGCGGGAACAGCAAAATATCACCCGGTCGGCAAACAAATTCTCGTCCCT
GATTTTTCACCACCCCCTGACCGCGAATGGTGAGATTGAGAATATAACCTTTCATTCCCAGCGGTCGGTC
GATAAAAAAATCGAGATAACCGTTGGCCTCAATCGGCGTTAAACCCGCCACCAGATGGGCATTAAACGAG
TATCCCGGCAGCAGGGGATCATTTTGCGCTTCAGCCATACTTTTCATACTCCCACCATTCAGAG
